>Addgene plasmid #62058 | pET28-p53 (Rabbit 1-87) | addgene partial sequence | sequence record 103459 | T7term 5'-GCTAGTTATTGCTCAGCGG-3'
GTTAGCAGCCGGATCTCAGTGGTGGTGGTGGTGGTGCTCGAGTTACGAGGTGGCGGGGGCGGGAGCGGCG
AGGGCGGGGGCGGCGGGGGCAGGGGCTTCAGGGGCGGGGGCGGCAGGAACGCGTAATCCTTCTTCGGGGT
CTTCATTTAACCAATTTGCTACATCTTCGGCAGAGAGGAGATCGTCAACGGGAGGGTTCAGGCTAGTGGT
AAGGAGGTTGTTTTCAGGTAATAATTTCCAGAGGTCAGAAAAGGTTTCTTGGGATAAGGGGGGTTCGAGT
GACAGGTCAGATTGTGATTCTTCCATCATATGGCTGCCGCGCGGCACCAGGCCGCTGCTGTGATGATGAT
GATGATGGCTGCTGCCCATGGTATATCTCCTTCTTAAAGTTAAACAAAATTATTTCTAGAGGGGAATTGT
TATCCGCTCACAATTCCCCTATAGTGAGTCGTATTAATTTCGCGGGATCGAGATCTCGATCCTCTACGCC
GGACGCATCGTGGCCGGCATCACCGGCGCCACAGGTGCGGTTGCTGGCGCCTATATCGCCGACATCACCG
ATGGGGAAGATCGGGCTCGCCACTTCGGGCTCATGAGCGCTTGTTTCGGCGTGAGTATGGTGGCAGGCCC
CGTGGCCGGAGGACTGTTGGGCGCCATCTCCTTGCATGCACCATTCCTTGCGGCGGCGGTGCTCAACGGC
CTCAACCTACTACTGGGCTGCTTCCTAATGCAGGAGTCGCCATAAGGGAGAGCGTCTAGATCCCGGACAC
CATCGAATGGCGCAAAAACCTTTTCGCGGTATGG
