[The description below was written by a language model from this plasmid's Addgene catalogue record.]
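Description:
pET28-p53 (Rabbit 1-87) is a bacterial expression plasmid built on the Novagen pET28a backbone for producing an N-terminal fragment of rabbit (Oryctolagus cuniculus) p53 in E. coli. The 261 bp insert encodes residues 1-87 of TP53, which the record identifies as the transactivation domain (TAD). It was placed between the NdeI and XhoI sites of the vector, both of which were retained, giving a total plasmid size of about 5.9 kb. The plasmid is selected with kanamycin and is recorded as low copy; it is maintained in a standard cloning strain, DH5alpha.

Expression is driven by the T7 promoter, so protein production requires a host that supplies T7 RNA polymerase, as is usual for pET-series vectors. Cloning through NdeI places the p53 fragment in frame with the backbone-encoded N-terminal His tag, allowing purification by immobilised metal affinity chromatography. The depositor notes a thrombin cleavage site, which in pET28a lies between the tag and the insert and permits removal of the His tag after purification. The record does not say whether a stop codon precedes the XhoI site, so it is unclear whether the vector's optional C-terminal His tag is excluded, though only an N-terminal tag is listed.

The construct is intended for recombinant production of the isolated rabbit p53 TAD. The associated publication concerns backbone dynamics and disorder prediction in a family of intrinsically disordered proteins, suggesting the purified fragment was used for comparative biophysical study. No feature table was supplied, so other backbone elements are not itemised in the record.
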