Addgene plasmid #62058: pET28-p53 (Rabbit 1-87)
Purpose: Expression of Rabbit p53 (residues 1-87) in e. coli
Depositing lab: Gary Daughdrill. Depositing organization: University of South Florida. Publication: Disorder predictors also predict backbone dynamics for a family of disordered proteins. Daughdrill GW, Borcherds WM, Wu H. PLoS One. 2011;6(12):e29207. doi: 10.1371/journal.pone.0029207. Epub 2011 Dec 15. PubMed 22195023.
Backbone
  Vector backbone: pET28A
  Backbone manufacturer: Novagen
  Backbone size w/o insert (bp): 5639
  Total vector size (bp): 5900
  Vector type: Bacterial Expression
Growth in bacteria
  Bacterial resistance: Kanamycin, 50 μg/mL
  Growth temperature: 37°C
  Growth strain: DH5alpha
  Copy number: Low Copy
Gene/Insert
  Gene/Insert name: p53 (alt name: Rabbit p53 residues 1-87)
  Species: O. cuniculus (rabbit)
  Insert size (bp): 261
  Mutation: contains TAD residues 1-87
  Promoter: T7
  Tag / fusion protein: His (N terminal on backbone)
  Entrez Gene: TP53
  Cloning method: Restriction Enzyme; 5′ cloning site NdeI (not destroyed); 3′ cloning site XhoI (not destroyed)
  Sequencing primers: 5′ T7; 3′ T7 term
Terms and licenses: Academic/Nonprofit Terms; Industry Terms: Not Available to Industry
Depositor comments: Includes thrombin cleavage site.
How to cite: pET28-p53 (Rabbit 1-87) was a gift from Gary Daughdrill (Addgene plasmid # 62058 ; http://n2t.net/addgene:62058 ; RRID:Addgene_62058)
